>Addgene plasmid #126359 | pGWB14-LYX141 | addgene full sequence | sequence record 247495 | Addgene NGS Result
TCGGTCTTGCCTTGCTCGTCGGTGATGTACTTCACCAGCTCCGCGAAGTCGCTCTTCTTGATGGAGCGCA
TGGGGACGTGCTTGGCAATCACGCGCACCCCCCGGCCGTTTTAGCGGCTAAAAAAGTCATGGCTCTGCCC
TCGGGCGGACCACGCCCATCATGACCTTGCCAAGCTCGTCCTGCTTCTCTTCGATCTTCGCCAGCAGGGC
GAGGATCGTGGCATCACCGAACCGCGCCGTGCGCGGGTCGTCGGTGAGCCAGAGTTTCAGCAGGCCGCCC
AGGCGGCCCAGGTCGCCATTGATGCGGGCCAGCTCGCGGACGTGCTCATAGTCCACGACGCCCGTGATTT
TGTAGCCCTGGCCGACGGCCAGCAGGTAGGCCGACAGGCTCATGCCGGCCGCCGCCGCCTTTTCCTCAAT
CGCTCTTCGTTCGTCTGGAAGGCAGTACACCTTGATAGGTGGGCTGCCCTTCCTGGTTGGCTTGGTTTCA
TCAGCCATCCGCTTGCCCTCATCTGTTACGCCGGCGGTAGCCGGCCAGCCTCGCAGAGCAGGATTCCCGT
TGAGCACCGCCAGGTGCGAATAAGGGACAGTGAAGAAGGAACACCCGCTCGCGGGTGGGCCTACTTCACC
TATCCTGCCCGGCTGACGCCGTTGGATACACCAAGGAAAGTCTACACGAACCCTTTGGCAAAATCCTGTA
TATCGTGCGAAAAAGGATGGATATACCGAAAAAATCGCTATAATGACCCCGAAGCAGGGTTATGCAGCGG
AAAAGCGCCACGCTTCCCGAAGGGAGAAAGGCGGACAGGTATCCGGTAAGCGGCAGGGTCGGAACAGGAG
AGCGCACGAGGGAGCTTCCAGGGGGAAACGCCTGGTATCTTTATAGTCCTGTCGGGTTTCGCCACCTCTG
ACTTGAGCGTCGATTTTTGTGATGCTCGTCAGGGGGGCGGAGCCTATGGAAAAACGCCAGCAACGCGGCC
TTTTTACGGTTCCTGGCCTTTTGCTGGCCTTTTGCTCACATGTTCTTTCCTGCGTTATCCCCTGATTCTG
TGGATAACCGTATTACCGCCTTTGAGTGAGCTGATACCGCTCGCCGCAGCCGAACGACCGAGCGCAGCGA
GTCAGTGAGCGAGGAAGCGGAAGAGCGCCAGAAGGCCGCCAGAGAGGCCGAGCGCGGCCGTGAGGCTTGG
ACGCTAGGGCAGGGCATGAAAAAGCCCGTAGCGGGCTGCTACGGGCGTCTGACGCGGTGGAAAGGGGGAG
GGGATGTTGTCTACATGGCTCTGCTGTAGTGAGTGGGTTGCGCTCCGGCAGCGGTCCTGATCAATCGTCA
CCCTTTCTCGGTCCTTCAACGTTCCTGACAACGAGCCTCCTTTTCGCCAATCCATCGACAATCACCGCGA
GTCCCTGCTCGAACGCTGCGTCCGGACCGGCTTCGTCGAAGGCGTCTATCGCGGCCCGCAACAGCGGCGA
GAGCGGAGCCTGTTCAACGGTGCCGCCGCGCTCGCCGGCATCGCTGTCGCCGGCCTGCTCCTCAAGCACG
GCCCCAACAGTGAAGTAGCTGATTGTCATCAGCGCATTGACGGCGTCCCCGGCCGAAAAACCCGCCTCGC
AGAGGAAGCGAAGCTGCGCGTCGGCCGTTTCCATCTGCGGTGCGCCCGGTCGCGTGCCGGCATGGATGCG
CGCGCCATCGCGGTAGGCGAGCAGCGCCTGCCTGAAGCTGCGGGCATTCCCGATCAGAAATGAGCGCCAG
TCGTCGTCGGCTCTCGGCACCGAATGCGTATGATTCTCCGCCAGCATGGCTTCGGCCAGTGCGTCGAGCA
GCGCCCGCTTGTTCCTGAAGTGCCAGTAAAGCGCCGGCTGCTGAACCCCCAACCGTTCCGCCAGTTTGCG
TGTCGTCAGACCGTCTACGCCGACCTCGTTCAACAGGTCCAGGGCGGCACGGATCACTGTATTCGGCTGC
AACTTTGTCATGCTTGACACTTTATCACTGATAAACATAATATGTCCACCAACTTATCAGTGATAAAGAA
TCCGCGCGTTCAATCGGACCAGCGGAGGCTGGTCCGGAGGCCAGACGTGAAACCCAACATACCCCTGATC
GTAATTCTGAGCACTGTCGCGCTCGACGCTGTCGGCATCGGCCTGATTATGCCGGTGCTGCCGGGCCTCC
TGCGCGATCTGGTTCACTCGAACGACGTCACCGCCCACTATGGCATTCTGCTGGCGCTGTATGCGTTGGT
GCAATTTGCCTGCGCACCTGTGCTGGGCGCGCTGTCGGATCGTTTCGGGCGGCGGCCAATCTTGCTCGTC
TCGCTGGCCGGCGCCAGATCTGGGGAACCCTGTGGTTGGCATGCACATACAAATGGACGAACGGATAAAC
CTTTTCACGCCCTTTTAAATATCCGATTATTCTAATAAACGCTCTTTTCTCTTAGGTTTACCCGCCAATA
TATCCTGTCAAACACTGATAGTTTAAACGTTGCGATTAAGAATTCGAGCTCGGTACCCCCCTACTCCAAA
AATGTCAAAGATACAGTCTCAGAAGACCAAAGGGCTATTGAGACTTTTCAACAAAGGGTAATTTCGGGAA
ACCTCCTCGGATTCCATTGCCCAGCTATCTGTCACTTCATCGAAAGGACAGTAGAAAAGGAAGGTGGCTC
CTACAAATGCCATCATTGCGATAAAGGAAAGGCTATCATTCAAGATGCCTCTGCCGACAGTGGTCCCAAA
GATGGACCCCCACCCACGAGGAGCATCGTGGAAAAAGAAGACGTTCCAACCACGTCTTCAAAGCAAGTGG
ATTGATGTGACATCTCCACTGACGTAAGGGATGACGCACAATCCCACTATCCTTCGCAAGACCCTTCCTC
TATATAAGGAAGTTCATTTCATTTGGAGAGGACAGCCCAAGCTTCGACTCTAGAGGATCCCCTTAAATCG
ATATGGAACGAGCTATACAAGGAAACGACGCTAGGGAACAAGCTAACAGTGAACGTTGGGATGGAGGATC
AGGAGGTACCACTTCTCCCTTCAAACTTCCTGACGAAAGTCCGAGTTGGACTGAGTGGCGGCTACATAAC
GATGAGACGAATTCGAATCAAGATAATCCCCTTGGTTTCAAGGAAAGCTGGGGTTTCGGGAAAGTTGTAT
TTAAGAGATATCTCAGATACGACAGGACGGAAGCTTCACTGCACAGAGTCCTTGGATCTTGGACGGGAGA
TTCGGTTAACTATGCAGCATCTCGATTTTTCGGTTTCGACCAGATCGGATGTACCTATAGTATTCGGTTT
CGAGGAGTTAGTATCACCGTTTCTGGAGGGTCTCGAACTCTTCAGCATCTCTGTGAGATGGCAATTCGGT
CTAAGCAAGAACTGCTACAGCTTGCCCCAATCGAAGTGGAAAGTAATGTATCAAGAGGATGCCCTGAAGG
TACTCAAACCTTCGAAAAAGAAAGCGAGTAAGTCGAGGGCGAGCTCGAATTCGGTACGCTGAAATCACCA
GTCTCTCTCTACAAATCTATCTCTCTCTATTTTCTCCATAAATAATGTGTGAGTAGTTTCCCGATAAGGG
AAATTAGGGTTCTTATAGGGTTTCGCTCATGTGTTGAGCATATAAGAAACCCTTAGTATGTATTTGTATT
TGTAAAATACTTCTATCAATAAAATTTCTAATTCCTAAAACCAAAATCCAGTACTAAAATCCAGATCTCC
CTGCAGGTCCCCAGATTAGCCTTTTCAATTTCAGAAAGAATGCTAACCCACAGATGGTTAGAGAGGCTTA
CGCAGCAGGTCTCATCAAGACGATCTACCCGAGCAATAATCTCCAGGAAATCAAATACCTTCCCAAGAAG
GTTAAAGATGCAGTCAAAAGATTCAGGACTAACTGCATCAAGAACACAGAGAAAGATATATTTCTCAAGA
TCAGAAGTACTATTCCAGTATGGACGATTCAAGGCTTGCTTCACAAACCAAGGCAAGTAATAGAGATTGG
AGTCTCTAAAAAGGTAGTTCCCACTGAATCAAAGGCCATGGAGTCAAAGATTCAAATAGAGGACCTAACA
GAACTCGCCGTAAAGACTGGCGAACAGTTCATACAGAGTCTCTTACGACTCAATGACAAGAAGAAAATCT
TCGTCAACATGGTGGAGCACGACACACTTGTCTACTCCAAAAATATCAAAGATACAGTCTCAGAAGACCA
AAGGGCAATTGAGACTTTTCAACAAAGGGTAATATCCGGAAACCTCCTCGGATTCCATTGCCCAGCTATC
TGTCACTTTATTGTGAAGATAGTGGAAAAGGAAGGTGGCTCCTACAAATGCCATCATTGCGATAAAGGAA
AGGCCATCGTTGAAGATGCCTCTGCCGACAGTGGTCCCAAAGATGGACCCCCACCCACGAGGAGCATCGT
GGAAAAAGAAGACGTTCCAACCACGTCTTCAAAGCAAGTGGATTGATGTGATATCTCCACTGACGTAAGG
GATGACGCACAATCCCACTATCCTTCGCAAGACCCTTCCTCTATATAAGGAAGTTCATTTCATTTGGAGA
GAACACGGGGGACAAGTTTGTACAAAAAAGCAGGCTCCACCACTAGTATGAATGGGCTCAGTAAGTCGGA
AATGGAACTTCTGGCTTCTGCTTCTTCTTCTACTTCTACTACTTCTACTTCCCCCGACTCTCCTCCCAAC
ACTTTAAAATGTGGTCAAAAAATCTACTTTGAGCATGTTGGACCTCAGCACCTCAAATCAGCAACTGTGT
CGTCGTCGTCGTCGTCGCCGCCGCCGGTTACCGGAACTCCGGCGCCGGTGATGTCCAAGAAAGGAAGAGG
GGGTGGTGTGGTTCAAGGTCGGCAACCACCTAGGTGTCAAGTTGAAGGGTGTGAAGCAGATCTGAGTGAT
GTTAAGGCTTACTATTCAAGGCACAAAGTCTGTGCTACACATTCTAAGTCTCCTGTGGTCATTGTTGCTG
GTCTTGAACAAAGATTTTGTCAACAGTGTAGCAGGTTCCATCGGTTGCCAGAATTTGACCAAGGGAAACG
CAGTTGCCGCAGGCGCCTAGCAGGCCATAATGAGCGTCGGAGGAAACCTCCACCTGGATCTCTTTTGTCT
AATCGCTATGGAAGCCTTTCTTCATCAATATTTGAAAACAATGGCAGATCTGGAAGTTTTCTGGTCGACT
TCACTGCATATCCAAATCTCACTGGAGGTACATGGCCAAATACTAGATCATCTGAGCGGGGATGGGATAA
TCAATCCAATGCATCAGGGAAGCTTCTCCAGAGTCATTGGCTGAACAATTCTGAAAATCCTACATCCGAC
CTTGTTCTGCAAGGTTCAGTTTCTAGGGGTGCCAATTACTCTGGTCCTGGTATTATTCCTTCCGGAAACT
GCTTCTCTGGAGTCTCAGATTCCAGTGGTGCTCTCTCTCTTCTGTCAAATGAGTCATGGGGCTCGAGGAA
CCAATCCTCTAGCCTTGGGGTTAACGGTTTGTGTAACACTGATGGCGGACATACTGTTCAGCCATCGAGT
TCCCATGCTGCTCCCATCAATCACTACTCAGGCCCTCTATGGGGATTTAAAGGAAATGAAGCTAGTAGCA
GTTCACATGCAATACTTCCTGATCTCGGGCTGGGTCACATTTCTCAACATGCTGTCAATCAGTACTCTGC
TGAGCTTGGGATGGTTCAGCACAGTGGAAGACAGTATATGGAACTGGAGCACTCAAAGGGTTATGATTCT
TCTGTTCAGAATGTTCACTGGACACTTCCCGGGGACCCAGCTTTCTTGTACAAAGTGGTTGATAACAGCG
GGTTAATTAACATCTTTTACCCATACGATGTTCCTGACTATGCGGGCTATCCCTATGACGTCCCGGACTA
TGCAGGATCCTATCCATATGACGTTCCAGATTACGCTGCTCAGTGCAGCGCTTAGAGCTCGAATTTCCCC
GATCGTTCAAACATTTGGCAATAAAGTTTCTTAAGATTGAATCCTGTTGCCGGTCTTGCGATGATTATCA
TATAATTTCTGTTGAATTACGTTAAGCATGTAATAATTAACATGTAATGCATGACGTTATTTATGAGATG
GGTTTTTATGATTAGAGTCCCGCAATTATACATTTAATACGCGATAGAAAACAAAATATAGCGCGCAAAC
TAGGATAAATTATCGCGCGCGGTGTCATCTATGTTACTAGATCGGGAATTAGCTTCATCAACGCAAGACA
TGCGCACGACCGTCTGACAGGAGAGGAATTTCCGACGAGCACAGAAAGGACTTGCTCTTGGACGTAGGCC
TATTTCTCAGGCACATGTATCAAGTGTTCGGACGTGGGTTTTCGATGGTGTATCAGCCGCCGCCAACTGG
GAGATGAGGAGGCTTTCTTGGGGGGCAGTCAGCAGTTCATTTCACAAGACAGAGGAACTTGTAAGGAGAT
GCACTGATTTATCTTGGCGCAAACCAGCAGGACGAATTAGTGGGAATAGCCCGCGAATATCTAAGTTATG
CCTGTCGGCATGAGCAGAAACTTCCAATTCGAAACAGTTTGGAGAGGTTGTTTTTGGGCATACCTTTTGT
TAGTCAGCCTCTCGATTGCTCATCGTCATTACACAGTACCGAAGTTTGATCGATCTAGTAACATAGATGA
CACCGCGCGCGATAATTTATCCTAGTTTGCGCGCTATATTTTGTTTTCTATCGCGTATTAAATGTATAAT
TGCGGGACTCTAATCATAAAAACCCATCTCATAAATAACGTCATGCATTACATGTTAATTATTACATGCT
TAACGTAATTCAACAGAAATTATATGATAATCATCGCAAGACCGGCAACAGGATTCAATCTTAAGAAACT
TTATTGCCAAATGTTTGAACGATCTGCTTCGACGCACTCCTTCTTTACTCCACCATCTCGTCCTTATTGA
AAACGTGGGTAGCACCAAAACGAATCAAGTCGCTGGAACTGAAGTTACCAATCACGCTGGATGATTTGCC
AGTTGGATTAATCTTGCCTTTCCCCGCATGAATAATATTGATGAATGCATGCGTGAGGGGTATTTCGATT
TTGGCAATAGCTGCAATTGCCGCGACATCCTCCAACGAGCATAATTCTTCAGAAAAATAGCGATGTTCCA
TGTTGTCAGGGCATGCATGATGCACGTTATGAGGTGACGGTGCTAGGCAGTATTCCCTCAAAGTTTCATA
GTCAGTATCATATTCATCATTGCATTCCTGCAAGAGAGAATTGAGACGCAATCCACACGCTGCGGCAACC
TTCCGGCGTTCGTGGTCTATTTGCTCTTGGACGTTGCAAACGTAAGTGTTGGATCCCGGTCGGCATCTAC
TCTATTCCTTTGCCCTCGGACGAGTGCTGGGGCGTCGGTTTCCACTATCGGCGAGTACTTCTACACAGCC
ATCGGTCCAGACGGCCGCGCTTCTGCGGGCGATTTGTGTACGCCCGACAGTCCCGGCTCCGGATCGGACG
ATTGCGTCGCATCGACCCTGCGCCCAAGCTGCATCATCGAAATTGCCGTCAACCAAGCTCTGATAGAGTT
GGTCAAGACCAATGCGGAGCATATACGCCCGGAGCCGCGGCGATCCTGCAAGCTCCGGATGCCTCCGCTC
GAAGTAGCGCGTCTGCTGCTCCATACAAGCCAACCACGGCCTCCAGAAGAAGATGTTGGCGACCTCGTAT
TGGGAATCCCCGAACATCGCCTCGCTCCAGTCAATGACCGCTGTTATGCGGCCATTGTCCGTCAGGACAT
TGTTGGAGCCGAAATCCGCGTGCACGAGGTGCCGGACTTCGGGGCAGTCCTCGGCCCAAAGCATCAGCTC
ATCGAGAGCCTGCGCGACGGACGCACTGACGGTGTCGTCCATCACAGTTTGCCAGTGATACACATGGGGA
TCAGCAATCGCGCATATGAAATCACGCCATGTAGTGTATTGACCGATTCCTTGCGGTCCGAATGGGCCGA
ACCCGCTCGTCTGGCTAAGATCGGCCGCAGCGATCGCATCCATGGCCTCCGCGACCGGCTGCAGAACAGC
GGGCAGTTCGGTTTCAGGCAGGTCTTGCAACGTGACACCCTGTGCACGGCGGGAGATGCAATAGGTCAGG
CTCTCGCTGAATTCCCCAATGTCAAGCACTTCCGGAATCGGGAGCGCGGCCGATGCAAAGTGCCGATAAA
CATAACGATCTTTGTAGAAACCATCGGCGCAGCTATTTACCCGCAGGACATATCCACGCCCTCCTACATC
GAAGCTGAAAGCACGAGATTCTTCGCCCTCCGAGAGCTGCATCAGGTCGGAGACGCTGTCGAACTTTTCG
ATCAGAAACTTCTCGACAGACGTCGCGGTGAGTTCAGGCTTTTTCATATCGGGGTCGTCCTCTCCAAATG
AAATGAACTTCCTTATATAGAGGAAGGGTCTTGCGAAGGATAGTGGGATTGTGCGTCATCCCTTACGTCA
GTGGAGATATCACATCAATCCACTTGCTTTGAAGACGTGGTTGGAACGTCTTCTTTTTCCACGATGCTCC
TCGTGGGTGGGGGTCCATCTTTGGGACCACTGTCGGCAGAGGCATCTTGAACGATAGCCTTTCCTTTATC
GCAATGATGGCATTTGTAGGTGCCACCTTCCTTTTCTACTGTCCTTTTGATGAAGTGACAGATAGCTGGG
CAATGGAATCCGAGGAGGTTTCCCGATATTACCCTTTGTTGAAAAGTCTCAATAGCCCTTTGGTCTTCTG
AGACTGTATCTTTGATATTCTTGGAGTAGACGAGAGTGTCGTGCTCCACCATGTTGACGGATCTCTAGGA
CGCGTCGACGCGTCGACGCGTCGACGCGTCGACGCGTCCTAGAAGCTAATTCACTGGCCGTCGTTTTACA
ACGTCGTGACTGGGAAAACCCTGGCGTTACCCAACTTAATCGCCTTGCAGCACATCCCCCTTTCGCCAGC
TGGCGTAATAGCGAAGAGGCCCGCACCGATCGCCCTTCCCAACAGTTGCGCAGCCTGAATG
[44 nt withheld, positions 9022-9065]
C
[141 nt withheld, positions 9067-9207]
CCTTTGACGTTGGAGTCCACGTTCTTT
[37 nt withheld, positions 9235-9271]
ACCCTATCTCGGGCTATTCTTTTGATTTATAAGGGATTTTGCCGATTTCGGAACCACCATCAAACAGGAT
TTTCGCCTGCTGGGGCAAACCAGCGTGGACCGCTTGCTGCAACTCTCTCAGGGCCAGGCGGTGAAGGGCA
ATCAGCTGTTGCCCGTCTCACTGGTGAAAAGAAAAACCACCCCAGTACATTAAAAACGTCCGCAATGTGT
TATTAAGTTGTCTAAGCGTCAATTTGTTTACACCACAATATATCCTGCCACCAGCCAGCCAACAGCTCCC
CGACCGGCAGCTCGGCACAAAATCACCACTCGATACAGGCAGCCCATCAGTCCGGGACGGCGTCAGCGGG
AGAGCCGTTGTAAGGCGGCAGACTTTGCTCATGTTACCGATGCTATTCGGAAGAACGGCAACTAAGCTGC
CGGGTTTGAAACACGGATGATCTCGCGGAGGGTAGCATGTTGATTGTAACGATGACAGAGCGTTGCTGCC
TGTGATCAAATATCATCTCCCTCGCAGAGATCCGAATTATCAGCCTTCTTATTCATTTCTCGCTTAACCG
TGACAGGCTGTCGATCTTGAGAACTATGCCGACATAATAGGAAATCGCTGGATAAAGCCGCTGAGGAAGC
TGAGTGGCGCTATTTCTTTAGAAGTGAACGTTGACGATATCAACTCCCCTATCCATTGCTCACCGAATGG
TACAGGTCGGGGACCCGAAGTTCCGACTGTCGGCCTGATGCATCCCCGGCTGATCGACCCCAGATCTGGG
GCTGAGAAAGCCCAGTAAGGAAACAACTGTAGGTTCGAGTCGCGAGATCCCCCGGAACCAAAGGAAGTAG
GTTAAACCCGCTCCGATCAGGCCGAGCCACGCCAGGCCGAGAACATTGGTTCCTGTAGGCATCGGGATTG
GCGGATCAAACACTAAAGCTACTGGAACGAGCAGAAGTCCTCCGGCCGCCAGTTGCCAGGCGGTAAAGGT
GAGCAGAGGCACGGGAGGTTGCCACTTGCGGGTCAGCACGGTTCCGAACGCCATGGAAACCGCCCCCGCC
AGGCCCGCTGCGACGCCGACAGGATCTAGCGCTGCGTTTGGTGTCAACACCAACAGCGCCACGCCCGCAG
TTCCGCAAATAGCCCCCAGGACCGCCATCAATCGTATCGGGCTACCTAGCAGAGCGGCAGAGATGAACAC
GACCATCAGCGGCTGCACAGCGCCTACCGTCGCCGCGACCCCGCCCGGCAGGCGGTAGACCGAAATAAAC
AACAAGCTCCAGAATAGCGAAATATTAAGTGCGCCGAGGATGAAGATGCGCATCCACCAGATTCCCGTTG
GAATCTGTCGGACGATCATCACGAGCAATAAACCCGCCGGCAACGCCCGCAGCAGCATACCGGCGACCCC
TCGGCCTCGCTGTTCGGGCTCCACGAAAACGCCGGACAGATGCGCCTTGTGAGCGTCCTTGGGGCCGTCC
TCCTGTTTGAAGACCGACAGCCCAATGATCTCGCCGTCGATGTAGGCGCCGAATGCCACGGCATCTCGCA
ACCGTTCAGCGAACGCCTCCATGGGCTTTTTCTCCTCGTGCTCGTAAACGGACCCGAACATCTCTGGAGC
TTTCTTCAGGGCCGACAATCGGATCTCGCGGAAATCCTGCACGTCGGCCGCTCCAAGCCGTCGAATCTGA
GCCTTAATCACAATTGTCAATTTTAATCCTCTGTTTATCGGCAGTTCGTAGAGCGCGCCGTGCGTCCCGA
GCGATACTGAGCGAAGCAAGTGCGTCGAGCAGTGCCCGCTTGTTCCTGAAATGCCAGTAAAGCGCTGGCT
GCTGAACCCCCAGCCGGAACTGACCCCACAAGGCCCTAGCGTTTGCAATGCACCAGGTCATCATTGACCC
AGGCGTGTTCCACCAGGCCGCTGCCTCGCAACTCTTCGCAGGCTTCGCCGACCTGCTCGCGCCACTTCTT
CACGCGGGTGGAATCCGATCCGCACATGAGGCGGAAGGTTTCCAGCTTGAGCGGGTACGGCTCCCGGTGC
GAGCTGAAATAGTCGAACATCCGTCGGGCCGTCGGCGACAGCTTGCGGTACTTCTCCCATATGAATTTCG
TGTAGTGGTCGCCAGCAAACAGCACGACGATTTCCTCGTCGATCAGGACCTGGCAACGGGACGTTTTCTT
GCCACGGTCCAGGACGCGGAAGCGGTGCAGCAGCGACACCGATTCCAGGTGCCCAACGCGGTCGGACGTG
AAGCCCATCGCCGTCGCCTGTAGGCGCGACAGGCATTCCTCGGCCTTCGTGTAATACCGGCCATTGATCG
ACCAGCCCAGGTCCTGGCAAAGCTCGTAGAACGTGAAGGTGATCGGCTCGCCGATAGGGGTGCGCTTCGC
GTACTCCAACACCTGCTGCCACACCAGTTCGTCATCGTCGGCCCGCAGCTCGACGCCGGTGTAGGTGATC
TTCACGTCCTTGTTGACGTGGAAAATGACCTTGTTTTGCAGCGCCTCGCGCGGGATTTTCTTGTTGCGCG
TGGTGAACAGGGCAGAGCGGGCCGTGTCGTTTGGCATCGCTCGCATCGTGTCCGGCCACGGCGCAATATC
GAACAAGGAAAGCTGCATTTCCTTGATCTGCTGCTTCGTGTGTTTCAGCAACGCGGCCTGCTTGGCCTCG
CTGACCTGTTTTGCCAGGTCCTCGCCGGCGGTTTTTCGCTTCTTGGTCGTCATAGTTCCTCGCGTGTCGA
TGGTCATCGACTTCGCCAAACCTGCCGCCTCCTGTTCGAGACGACGCGAACGCTCCACGGCGGCCGATGG
CGCGGGCAGGGCAGGGGGAGCCAGTTGCACGCTGTCGCGCTCGATCTTGGCCGTAGCTTGCTGGACCATC
GAGCCGACGGACTGGAAGGTTTCGCGGGGCGCACGCATGACGGTGCGGCTTGCGATGGTTTCGGCATCCT
CGGCGGAAAACCCCGCGTCGATCAGTTCTTGCCTGTATGCCTTCCGGTCAAACGTCCGATTCATTCACCC
TCCTTGCGGGATTGCCCCGACTCACGCCGGGGCAATGTGCCCTTATTCCTGATTTGACCCGCCTGGTGCC
TTGGTGTCCAGATAATCCACCTTATCGGCAATGAAGTCGGTCCCGTAGACCGTCTGGCCGTCCTTCTCGT
ACTTGGTATTCCGAATCTTGCCCTGCACGAATACCAGCGACCCCTTGCCCAAATACTTGCCGTGGGCCTC
GGCCTGAGAGCCAAAACACTTGATGCGGAAGAAGTCGGTGCGCTCCTGCTTGTCGCCGGCATCGTTGCGC
CACATCTAGGTACTAAAACAATTCATCCAGTAAAATATAATATTTTATTTTCTCCCAATCAGGCTTGATC
CCCAGTAAGTCAAAAAATAGCTCGACATACTGTTCTTCCCCGATATCCTCCCTGATCGACCGGACGCAGA
AGGCAATGTCATACCACTTGTCCGCCCTGCCGCTTCTCCCAAGATCAATAAAGCCACTTACTTTGCCATC
TTTCACAAAGATGTTGCTGTCTCCCAGGTCGCCGTGGGAAAAGACAAGTTCCTCTTCGGGCTTTTCCGTC
TTTAAAAAATCATACAGCTCGCGCGGATCTTTAAATGGAGTGTCTTCTTCCCAGTTTTCGCAATCCACAT
CGGCCAGATCGTTATTCAGTAAGTAATCCAATTCGGCTAAGCGGCTGTCTAAGCTATTCGTATAGGGACA
ATCCGATATGTCGATGGAGTGAAAGAGCCTGATGCACTCCGCATACAGCTCGATAATCTTTTCAGGGCTT
TGTTCATCTTCATACTCTTCCGAGCAAAGGACGCCATCGGCCTCACTCATGAGCAGATTGCTCCAGCCAT
CATGCCGTTCAAAGTGCAGGACCTTTGGAACAGGCAGCTTTCCTTCCAGCCATAGCATCATGTCCTTTTC
CCGTTCCACATCATAGGTGGTCCCTTTATACCGGCTGTCCGTCATTTTTAAATATAGGTTTTCATTTTCT
CCCACCAGCTTATATACCTTAGCAGGAGACATTCCTTCCGTATCTTTTACGCAGCGGTATTTTTCGATCA
GTTTTTTCAATTCCGGTGATATTCTCATTTTAGCCATTTATTATTTCCTTCCTCTTTTCTACAGTATTTA
AAGATACCCCAAGAAGCTAATTATAACAAGACGAACTCCAATTCACTGTTCCTTGCATTCTAAAACCTTA
AATACCAGAAAACAGCTTTTTCAAAGTTGTTTTCAAAGTTGGCGTATAACATAGTATCGACGGAGCCGAT
TTTGAAACCACAATTATGGGTGATGCTGCCAACTTACTGATTTAGTGTATGATGGTGTTTTTGAGGTGCT
CCAGTGGCTTCTGTTTCTATCAGCTGTCCCTCCTGTTCAGCTACTGACGGGGTGGTGCGTAACGGCAAAA
GCACCGCCGGACATCAGCGCTATCTCTGCTCTCACTGCCGTAAAACATGGCAACTGCAGTTCACTTACAC
CGCTTCTCAACCCGGTACGCACCAGAAAATCATTGATATGGCCATGAATGGCGTTGGATGCCGGGCAACA
GCCCGCATTATGGGCGTTGGCCTCAACACGATTTTACGTCACTTAAAAAACTCAGGCCGCAGTCGGTAAC
CTCGCGCATACAGCCGGGCAGTGACGTCATCGTCTGCGCGGAAATGGACGAACAGTGGGGCTATGTCGGG
GCTAAATCGCGCCAGCGCTGGCTGTTTTACGCGTATGACAGTCTCCGGAAGACGGTTGTTGCGCACGTAT
TCGGTGAACGCACTATGGCGACGCTGGGGCGTCTTATGAGCCTGCTGTCACCCTTTGACGTGGTGATATG
GATGACGGATGGCTGGCCGCTGTATGAATCCCGCCTGAAGGGAAAGCTGCACGTAATCAGCAAGCGATAT
ACGCAGCGAATTGAGCGGCATAACCTGAATCTGAGGCAGCACCTGGCACGGCTGGGACGGAAGTCGCTGT
CGTTCTCAAAATCGGTGGAGCTGCATGACAAAGTCATCGGGCATTATCTGAACATAAAACACTATCAATA
AGTTGGAGTCATTACCCAATTATGATAGAATTTACAAGCTATAAGGTTATTGTCCTGGGTTTCAAGCATT
AGTCCATGCAAGTTTTTATGCTTTGCCCATTCTATAGATATATTGATAAGCGCGCTGCCTATGCCTTGCC
CCCTGAAATCCTTACATACGGCGATATCTTCTATATAAAAGATATATTATCTTATCAGTATTGTCAATAT
ATTCAAGGCAATCTGCCTCCTCATCCTCTTCATCCTCTTCGTCTTGGTAGCTTTTTAAATATGGCGCTTC
ATAGAGTAATTCTGTAAAGGTCCAATTCTCGTTTTCATACCTCGGTATAATCTTACCTATCACCTCAAAT
GGTTCGCTGGGTTTATCGCACCCCCGAACACGAGCACGGCACCCGCGACCACTATGCCAAGAATGCCCAA
GGTAAAAATTGCCGGCCCCGCCATGAAGTCCGTGAATGCCCCGACGGCCGAAGTGAAGGGCAGGCCGCCA
CCCAGGCCGCCGCCCTCACTGCCCGGCACCTGGTCGCTGAATGTCGATGCCAGCACCTGCGGCACGTCAA
TGCTTCCGGGCGTCGCGCTCGGGCTGATCGCCCATCCCGTTACTGCCCCGATCCCGGCAATGGCAAGGAC
TGCCAGCGCTGCCATTTTTGGGGTGAGGCCGTTCGCGGCCGAGGGGCGCAGCCCCTGGGGGGATGGGAGG
CCCGCGTTAGCGGGCCGGGAGGGTTCGAGAAGGGGGGGCACCCCCCTTCGGCGTGCGCGGTCACGCGCAC
AGGGCGCAGCCCTGGTTAAAAACAAGGTTTATAAATATTGGTTTAAAAGCAGGTTAAAAGACAGGTTAGC
GGTGGCCGAAAAACGGGCGGAAACCCTTGCAAATGCTGGATTTTCTGCCTGTGGACAGCCCCTCAAATGT
CAATAGGTGCGCCCCTCATCTGTCAGCACTCTGCCCCTCAAGTGTCAAGGATCGCGCCCCTCATCTGTCA
GTAGTCGCGCCCCTCAAGTGTCAATACCGCAGGGCACTTATCCCCAGGCTTGTCCACATCATCTGTGGGA
AACTCGCGTAAAATCAGGCGTTTTCGCCGATTTGCGAGGCTGGCCAGCTCCACGTCGCCGGCCGAAATCG
AGCCTGCCCCTCATCTGTCAACGCCGCGCCGGGTGAGTCGGCCCCTCAAGTGTCAACGTCCGCCCCTCAT
CTGTCAGTGAGGGCCAAGTTTTCCGCGAGGTATCCACAACGCCGGCGGCCGCGGTGTCTCGCACACGGCT
TCGACGGCGTTTCTGGCGCGTTTGCAGGGCCATAGACGGCCGCCAGCCCAGCGGCGAGGGCAACCAGCCC
GGTGAGCGTCGGAAAGGCGC
Features (pLannotate 1.2.2; 36 found; start..end, strand, type, name):
      3..89      -  CDS            traI (fragment): TRAI6_ECOLX - Experimental evidence at protein level: Swiss-Prot protein existence level 1. The initiation process of transfer DNA synthesis requires the interaction of at least three plasmid-specific components (TraH, I, and J) at the transfer origin resulting in the assembly of a specialised nucleoprotein complex - the relaxosome. Site- and strand-specific cleavage at the transfer origin is dependent on TraI and TraJ. From Escherichia coli.
    127..498     -  CDS            traJ: oriT-recognizing protein; traJ
    531..640     -  oriT           oriT: incP origin of transfer
    772..962     +  rep_origin     ori (fragment): high-copy-number ColE1/pMB1/pBR322/pUC origin of replication
   1321..1971    -  CDS            TetR: tetracycline resistance regulatory protein; tetR
   2077..2326    +  CDS            TcR (fragment): tetracycline efflux protein; tetA; confers resistance to tetracycline
   2436..2460    -  misc_feature   RB T-DNA repeat: right border repeat from nopaline C58 T-DNA
   2490..2508    +  misc_feature   MCS (fragment): pUC18/19 multiple cloning site
   2559..2904    +  promoter       CaMV 35S promoter: strong constitutive promoter from cauliflower mosaic virus
   2856..2902    +  promoter       minimal CaMV 35S promoter: minimal 35S promoter from cauliflower mosaic virus
   2914..2932    -  misc_feature   MCS (fragment): pUC18/19 multiple cloning site
   2943..3458    +  CDS            P19_TBSVC: Experimental evidence at protein level: Swiss-Prot protein existence level 1. Acts as a suppressor of RNA-mediated gene silencing, also known as post-transcriptional gene silencing (PTGS), a mechanism of plant viral defense that limits the accumulation of viral RNAs. Binds to short interfering RNAs (siRNAs) with high affinity. Acts as a molecular caliper to specifically select siRNAs based on the length of the duplex region of the RNA (By similarity). From Tomato bushy stunt virus (strain Cherry) (TBSV).
   3531..3707    +  polyA_signal   CaMV poly(A) signal: cauliflower mosaic virus polyadenylation signal
   4210..4551    +  promoter       CaMV 35S promoter: strong constitutive promoter from cauliflower mosaic virus
   4562..4586    +  protein_bind   attB1: mutant version of attB; recombination site for the Gateway® BP reaction BP Clonase™
   4865..5086    +  CDS            SPL3 (fragment): SPL3_ARATH - Experimental evidence at protein level: Swiss-Prot protein existence level 1. Trans-acting factor that binds specifically to the consensus nucleotide sequence 5'-TNCGTACAA-3' of AP1 promoter. Binds specifically to the 5'-GTAC-3' core sequence. Promotes both vegetative phase change and flowering. Regulates phase-specific patterns of leaf epidermal differentiation and flowering time, but does not seem to affect leaf shape. From Arabidopsis thaliana (Mouse-ear cress).
   5775..5799    -  protein_bind   attB2: mutant version of attB; recombination site for the Gateway® BP reaction BP Clonase™
   5828..5917    +  CDS            3xHA: three tandem HA epitope tags
   5951..6203    +  terminator     NOS terminator: nopaline synthase terminator and poly(A) signal
   6632..6884    -  terminator     NOS terminator: nopaline synthase terminator and poly(A) signal
   6908..7336    -  CDS            nos (fragment): DHNO_AGRT7 - Protein inferred from homology: Swiss-Prot protein existence level 3. From Agrobacterium tumefaciens (strain T37).
   7352..8377    -  CDS            HygR: aminoglycoside phosphotransferase from E. coli; aph(4)-Ia; confers resistance to hygromycin
   8387..8731    -  promoter       CaMV 35S promoter: strong constitutive promoter from cauliflower mosaic virus
   8388..8434    -  promoter       minimal CaMV 35S promoter: minimal 35S promoter from cauliflower mosaic virus
   8869..9024    +  CDS            lacZα (fragment) (sequence partly withheld): LacZα fragment of β-galactosidase; lacZ fragment
   9022..9322    +  rep_origin     M13 ori (fragment) (sequence partly withheld): M13 bacteriophage origin of replication; arrow indicates direction of (+) strand synthesis
   9323..9453    +  CDS            lacI (fragment): lac repressor; lacI; The lac repressor binds to the lac operator to inhibit transcription in E. coli. This inhibition can be relieved by adding lactose or isopropyl-β-D-thiogalactopyranoside (IPTG).
   9507..9531    -  misc_feature   LB T-DNA repeat: left border repeat from nopaline C58 T-DNA
  10988..11107   -  CDS            tetR (fragment): TETR1_ECOLX - Experimental evidence at protein level: Swiss-Prot protein existence level 1. TetR is the repressor of the tetracycline resistance element; its N-terminal region forms a helix-turn-helix structure and binds DNA. Binding of tetracycline to TetR reduces the repressor affinity for the tetracycline resistance gene (tetA) promoter operator sites. From Escherichia coli.
  11127..12275   -  CDS            trfA: trans-acting replication protein that binds to and activates oriV
  12574..13368   -  CDS            KanR: aminoglycoside phosphotransferase; aphA-3; confers resistance to kanamycin
  13560..14327   +  mobile_element IS1: prokaryotic transposable element IS1
  14336..14485   -  CDS            satA (fragment): STA_BACSU - Also known as yyaR. Experimental evidence at protein level: Swiss-Prot protein existence level 1. Involved in resistance to streptothricin, a broad-spectrum antibiotic produced by streptomycetes. Detoxifies streptothricin via acetylation of the beta amino group of the first beta-lysyl moiety of streptothricin. From Bacillus subtilis (strain 168).
  14484..14678   -  CDS            satA (fragment): STA_BACSU - Also known as yyaR. Experimental evidence at protein level: Swiss-Prot protein existence level 1. Involved in resistance to streptothricin, a broad-spectrum antibiotic produced by streptomycetes. Detoxifies streptothricin via acetylation of the beta amino group of the first beta-lysyl moiety of streptothricin. From Bacillus subtilis (strain 168).
  14681..14956   -  CDS            klaC (fragment): KLAC_ECOLX - Also known as telB. Protein predicted: Swiss-Prot protein existence level 4. Belongs to the kla operon, which is associated with cryptic tellurite resistance, and IncW plasmid fertility inhibition. From Escherichia coli.
  15020..15651   -  rep_origin     oriV: incP origin of replication
