[The description below was written by a language model from this plasmid's Addgene catalogue record and pLannotate feature annotations shown in this document.]
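Description:
pGWB14-LYX141 is a plant binary expression vector built on the pGWB14 backbone, intended for Agrobacterium-mediated transient or stable expression of a Nicotiana benthamiana transcription factor (gene model Niben101Scf00037g02016.1). The backbone outside the T-DNA carries broad-host-range IncP replication functions (oriV with the trfA replication protein), which let the plasmid replicate in both E. coli and Agrobacterium at low copy, together with oriT and traJ for mobilisation. Bacterial selection is by kanamycin through an aphA-3 type KanR gene. The annotation also detects backbone remnants, including tetR/tetA fragments, a partial ColE1-type origin and an IS1 element.

Between the nopaline-type right and left T-DNA borders the feature table shows three expression units. The main cassette places the transcription factor coding region under the CaMV 35S promoter, flanked by attB1 and attB2 Gateway sites, and fused at its C terminus to a 3xHA epitope tag followed by the NOS terminator. The record lists Gibson assembly as the cloning method. Part of the insert shows similarity to Arabidopsis SPL3, suggesting an SBP-box (SPL-family) factor, although the catalogue entry does not name the family. A second cassette, not mentioned in the catalogue fields, drives the tomato bushy stunt virus P19 silencing suppressor from a 35S promoter with a CaMV polyadenylation signal; P19 binds siRNAs and typically boosts transient expression in infiltrated leaves. The third cassette, in the opposite orientation, expresses the hygromycin phosphotransferase gene from a 35S promoter with a NOS terminator, for selecting stably transformed plants. The HA tag allows detection or immunoprecipitation of the expressed factor with anti-HA antibodies.
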