Addgene plasmid #126359: pGWB14-LYX141
Purpose: With a Nicotiana benthamiana transcription factor in PGWB14 backbone, for Agrobacterium mediated transient or stable expression corresponding transcription factor fused with a C-terminal HA tag.
Depositing lab: Silin Zhong. Depositing organization: Chinese University of Hong Kong.
Backbone
  Vector backbone: pGWB14
  Vector type: Plant Expression
  Selectable markers: Hygromycin
Growth in bacteria
  Bacterial resistance: Kanamycin, 50 μg/mL
  Growth temperature: 37°C
  Growth strain: DH5alpha
  Copy number: Low Copy
Gene/Insert
  Gene/Insert name: Niben101Scf00037g02016.1
  Species: Nicotiana benthamiana
  Promoter: CaMV 35S
  Tag / fusion protein: HA (C terminal on insert)
  Cloning method: Gibson Cloning
Terms and licenses: Academic/Nonprofit Terms; Industry Terms: Not Available to Industry
How to cite: pGWB14-LYX141 was a gift from Silin Zhong (Addgene plasmid # 126359 ; http://n2t.net/addgene:126359 ; RRID:Addgene_126359)
