>Addgene plasmid #126359 | pGWB14-LYX141 | depositor partial sequence | sequence record 241633 | Niben101Scf00037g02016.1
ATGAATGGGCTCAGTAAGTCGGAAATGGAACTTCTGGCTTCTGCTTCTTCTTCTACTTCTACTACTTCTA
CTTCCCCCGACTCTCCTCCCAACACTTTAAAATGTGGTCAAAAAATCTACTTTGAGCATGTTGGACCTCA
GCACCTCAAATCAGCAACTGTGTCGTCGTCGTCGTCGTCGCCGCCGCCGGTTACCGGAACTCCGGCGCCG
GTGATGTCCAAGAAAGGAAGAGGGGGTGGTGTGGTTCAAGGTCGGCAACCACCTAGGTGTCAAGTTGAAG
GGTGTGAAGCAGATCTGAGTGATGTTAAGGCTTACTATTCAAGGCACAAAGTCTGTGCTACACATTCTAA
GTCTCCTGTGGTCATTGTTGCTGGTCTTGAACAAAGATTTTGTCAACAGTGTAGCAGGTTCCATCGGTTG
CCAGAATTTGACCAAGGGAAACGCAGTTGCCGCAGGCGCCTAGCAGGCCATAATGAGCGTCGGAGGAAAC
CTCCACCTGGATCTCTTTTGTCTAATCGCTATGGAAGCCTTTCTTCATCAATATTTGAAAACAATGGCAG
ATCTGGAAGTTTTCTGGTCGACTTCACTGCATATCCAAATCTCACTGGAGGTACATGGCCAAATACTAGA
TCATCTGAGCGGGGATGGGATAATCAATCCAATGCATCAGGGAAGCTTCTCCAGAGTCATTGGCTGAACA
ATTCTGAAAATCCTACATCCGACCTTGTTCTGCAAGGTTCAGTTTCTAGGGGTGCCAATTACTCTGGTCC
TGGTATTATTCCTTCCGGAAACTGCTTCTCTGGAGTCTCAGATTCCAGTGGTGCTCTCTCTCTTCTGTCA
AATGAGTCATGGGGCTCGAGGAACCAATCCTCTAGCCTTGGGGTTAACGGTTTGTGTAACACTGATGGCG
GACATACTGTTCAGCCATCGAGTTCCCATGCTGCTCCCATCAATCACTACTCAGGCCCTCTATGGGGATT
TAAAGGAAATGAAGCTAGTAGCAGTTCACATGCAATACTTCCTGATCTCGGGCTGGGTCACATTTCTCAA
CATGCTGTCAATCAGTACTCTGCTGAGCTTGGGATGGTTCAGCACAGTGGAAGACAGTATATGGAACTGG
AGCACTCAAAGGGTTATGATTCTTCTGTTCAGAATGTTCACTGGACACTT
